>Addgene plasmid #183645 | pBoBi-hAP1-C-LAMP2 TM | addgene full sequence | sequence record 363129 | Addgene NGS Result
GTCCTGAGCACACTCAAGTCCGAAGATGTCCCATACACAGCGGCCCTCACAGCGGTCCGCCCTTCCAGGG
TGGCCCGTGATGTAGCCGTGGTGGCCGGAGGGCTAGGTCGCCAGCTGCTACAAAAACAGCCAGTATCACC
TGTGATCCATCCTCCTGTGAGTTACAATGACACCGCTCCCCGGATCCTGTTCTGGGCCCAAAACTTCTCT
GTGGCGTACAAGGACCAGTGGGAGGACCTGACTCCCCTCACCTTTGGGGTGCAGGAACTCAACCTGACTG
GCTCCTTCTGGAATGACTCCTTTGCCAGGCTCTCACTGACCTATGAACGACTCTTTGGTACCACAGTGAC
ATTCAAGTTCATTCTGGCCAACCGCCTCTACCCAGTGTCTGCCCGGCACTGGTTTACCATGGAGCGCCTC
GAAGTCCACAGCAATGGCTCCGTCGCCTACTTCAATGCTTCCCAGGTCACAGGGCCCAGCATCTACTCCT
TCCACTGCGAGTATGTCAGCAGCCTGAGCAAGAAGGGTAGTCTCCTCGTGGCCCGCACGCAGCCCTCTCC
CTGGCAGATGATGCTTCAGGACTTCCAGATCCAGGCTTTCAACGTAATGGGGGAGCAGTTCTCCTACGCC
AGCGACTGTGCCCTTGTGCCCATAGCGGTGGGAGCTGCCTTGGCAGGAGTACTTATTCTAGTGTTGCTGG
CTTATTTTATTGGTACCTATGGCCTGCACATGATCCTCAGCCTCAAGACCATGGATCGCTTTGATGACCA
CAAGGGCCCCACTATTTCTTTGACCCAGATTGTGCTCGAGCCATGGAAGCTTTACCCTTATGACGTACCT
GACTATGCTGGCGCCTACCCTTATGACGTACCTGACTATGCTGGATACCCTTATGACGTACCTGACTATG
CTGGAGATATCTAACTGACTGAACCGGTGGTACCGAGGAATTAATTCGCTGTCTGCGAGGGCCAGCTGTT
GGGGTGAGTACTCCCTCTCAAAAGCGGGCATGACTTCTGCGCTAAGATTGTCAGTTTCCAAAAACGAGGA
GGATTTGATATTCACCTGGCCCGCGGTGATGCCTTTGAGGGTGGCCGCGTCCATCTGGTCAGAAAAGACA
ATCTTTTTGTTGTCAAGCTTGAGGTGTGGCAGGCTTGAGATCTGGCCATACACTTGAGTGACAATGACAT
CCACTTTGCCTTTCTCTCCACAGGTGTCCACTCCCAGGTCCAACTGCAGGTCGAGCATGCATCTAGGGCG
GCCAATTCCGCCGATCCTGGAAAAACATGGAGCAATCACAAGTAGCAATACAGCAGCTACCAATGCTGAT
TGTGCCTGGCTAGAAGCACAAGAGGAGGAGGAGGTGGGTTTTCCAGTCACACCTCAGACAATCAACCTCT
GGATTACAAAATTTGTGAAAGATTGACTGGTATTCTTAACTATGTTGCTCCTTTTACGCTATGTGGATAC
GCTGCTTTAATGCCTTTGTATCATGCTATTGCTTCCCGTATGGCTTTCATTTTCTCCTCCTTGTATAAAT
CCTGGTTGCTGTCTCTTTATGAGGAGTTGTGGCCCGTTGTCAGGCAACGTGGCGTGGTGTGCACTGTGTT
TGCTGACGCAACCCCCACTGGTTGGGGCATTGCCACCACCTGTCAGCTCCTTTCCGGGACTTTCGCTTTC
CCCCTCCCTATTGCCACGGCGGAACTCATCGCCGCCTGCCTTGCCCGCTGCTGGACAGGGGCTCGGCTGT
TGGGCACTGACAATTCCGTGGTGTTGTCGGGGAAGCTGACGTCCTTTCCATGGCTGCTCGCCTGTGTTGC
CACCTGGATTCTGCGCGGGACGTCCTTCTGCTACGTCCCTTCGGCCCTCAATCCAGCGGACCTTCCTTCC
CGCGGCCTGCTGCCGGCTCTGCGGCCTCTTCCGCGTCTTCGCCTTCGCCCTCAGACGAGTCGGATCTCCC
TTTGGGCCGCCTCCCCGCCTGGAATTCGAGCTCGGTACCTTTAAGACCAATGACTTACAAGGCAGCTGTA
GATCTTAGCCACTTTTTAAAAGAAAAGGGGGGACTGGAAGGGCTAATTCACTCCCAACGAAGACAAGATA
TCCTTGATCTGTGGATCTACCACACACAAGGCTACTTCCCTGATTGGCAGAACTACACACCAGGGCCAGG
GATCAGATATCCACTGACCTTTGGATGGTGCTACAAGCTAGTACCAGTTGAGCAAGAGAAGGTAGAAGAA
GCCAATGAAGGAGAGAACACCCGCTTGTTACACCCTGTGAGCCTGCATGGGATGGATGACCCGGAGAGAG
AAGTATTAGAGTGGAGGTTTGACAGCCGCCTAGCATTTCATCACATGGCCCGAGAGCTGCATCCGGACTG
TACTGGGTCTCTCTGGTTAGACCAGATCTGAGCCTGGGAGCTCTCTGGCTAACTAGGGAACCCACTGCTT
AAGCCTCAATAAAGCTTGCCTTGAGTGCTTCAAGTAGTGTGTGCCCGTCTGTTGTGTGACTCTGGTAACT
AGAGATCCCTCAGACCCTTTTAGTCAGTGTGGAAAATCTCTAGCAGGGCCGCTTTAAACCCGCTGATCAG
CCTCGACTGTGCCTTCTAGTTGCCAGCCATCTGTTGTTTGCCCCTCCCCCGTGCCTTCCTTGACCCTGGA
AGGTGCCACTCCCACTGTCCTTTCCTAATAAAATGAGGAAATTGCATCGCATTGTCTGAGTAGGTGTCAT
TCTATTCTGGGGGGTGGGGTGGGGCAGGACAGCAAGGGGGAGGATTGGGAAGACAATAGCAGGCATGCTG
GGGATGCGGTGGGCTCTATGGCTTCTGAGGCGGAAAGAACCAGCTGGGGCTCTAGGGGGTATCCCC
[124 nt withheld, positions 2867-2990]
C
[91 nt withheld, positions 2992-3082]
A
[49 nt withheld, positions 3084-3132]
CCTTTGACGTTGGAGTCCACGTTCTTT
[37 nt withheld, positions 3160-3196]
ACCCTATCTCGGTCTATTCTTTTGATTTATAAGGGATTTTGCCGATTTCGGCCTATTGGTTAAAAAATGA
GCTGATTTAACAAAAATTTAACGCGAATTAATTCTGTGGAATGTGTGTCAGTTAGGGTGTGGAAAGTCCC
CAGGCTCCCCAGCAGGCAGAAGTATGCAAAGCATGCATCTCAATTAGTCAGCAACCAGGTGTGGAAAGTC
CCCAGGCTCCCCAGCAGGCAGAAGTATGCAAAGCATGCATCTCAATTAGTCAGCAACCATAGTCCCGCCC
CTAACTCCGCCCATCCCGCCCCTAACTCCGCCCAGTTCCGCCCATTCTCCGCCCCATGGCTGACTAATTT
TTTTTATTTATGCAGAGGCCGAGGCCGCCTCTGCCTCTGAGCTATTCCAGAAGTAGTGAGGAGGCTTTTT
TGGAGGCCTAGGCTTTTGCAAAAAGCTCCCGGGAGCTTGTATATCCATTTTCGGATCTGATCAGCACGTG
TTGACAATTAATCATCGGCATAGTATATCGGCATAGTATAATACGACAAGGTGAGGAACTAAACCATGGC
CAAGTTGACCAGTGCCGTTCCGGTGCTCACCGCGCGCGACGTCGCCGGAGCGGTCGAGTTCTGGACCGAC
CGGCTCGGGTTCTCCCGGGACTTCGTGGAGGACGACTTCGCCGGTGTGGTCCGGGACGACGTGACCCTGT
TCATCAGCGCGGTCCAGGACCAGGTGGTGCCGGACAACACCCTGGCCTGGGTGTGGGTGCGCGGCCTGGA
CGAGCTGTACGCCGAGTGGTCGGAGGTCGTGTCCACGAACTTCCGGGACGCCTCCGGGCCGGCCATGACC
GAGATCGGCGAGCAGCCGTGGGGGCGGGAGTTCGCCCTGCGCGACCCGGCCGGCAACTGCGTGCACTTCG
TGGCCGAGGAGCAGGACTGACACGTGCTACGAGATTTCGATTCCACCGCCGCCTTCTATGAAAGGTTGGG
CTTCGGAATCGTTTTCCGGGACGCCGGCTGGATGATCCTCCAGCGCGGGGATCTCATGCTGGAGTTCTTC
GCCCACCCCAACTTGTTTATTGCAGCTTATAATGGTTACAAATAAAGCAATAGCATCACAAATTTCACAA
ATAAAGCATTTTTTTCACTGCATTCTAGTTGTGGTTTGTCCAAACTCATCAATGTATCTTATCATGTCTG
TATACCGTCGACCTCTAGCTAGAGCTTGGCGTAATCATGGTCATAGCTGTTTCCTGTGTGAAATTGTTAT
CCGCTCACAATTCCACACAACATACGAGCCGGAAGCATAAAGTGTAAAGCCTGGGGTGCCTAATGAGTGA
GCTAACTCACATTAATTGCGTTGCGCTCACTGCCCGCTTTCCAGTCGGGAAACCTGTCGTGCCAGCTGCA
TTAATGAATCGGCCAACGCGCGGGGAGAGGCGGTTTGCGTATTGGGCGCTCTTCCGCTTCCTCGCTCACT
GACTCGCTGCGCTCGGTCGTTCGGCTGCGGCGAGCGGTATCAGCTCACTCAAAGGCGGTAATACGGTTAT
CCACAGAATCAGGGGATAACGCAGGAAAGAACATGTGAGCAAAAGGCCAGCAAAAGGCCAGGAACCGTAA
AAAGGCCGCGTTGCTGGCGTTTTTCCATAGGCTCCGCCCCCCTGACGAGCATCACAAAAATCGACGCTCA
AGTCAGAGGTGGCGAAACCCGACAGGACTATAAAGATACCAGGCGTTTCCCCCTGGAAGCTCCCTCGTGC
GCTCTCCTGTTCCGACCCTGCCGCTTACCGGATACCTGTCCGCCTTTCTCCCTTCGGGAAGCGTGGCGCT
TTCTCATAGCTCACGCTGTAGGTATCTCAGTTCGGTGTAGGTCGTTCGCTCCAAGCTGGGCTGTGTGCAC
GAACCCCCCGTTCAGCCCGACCGCTGCGCCTTATCCGGTAACTATCGTCTTGAGTCCAACCCGGTAAGAC
ACGACTTATCGCCACTGGCAGCAGCCACTGGTAACAGGATTAGCAGAGCGAGGTATGTAGGCGGTGCTAC
AGAGTTCTTGAAGTGGTGGCCTAACTACGGCTACACTAGAAGAACAGTATTTGGTATCTGCGCTCTGCTG
AAGCCAGTTACCTTCGGAAAAAGAGTTGGTAGCTCTTGATCCGGCAAACAAACCACCGCTGGTAGCGGTG
GTTTTTTTGTTTGCAAGCAGCAGATTACGCGCAGAAAAAAAGGATCTCAAGAAGATCCTTTGATCTTTTC
TACGGGGTCTGACGCTCAGTGGAACGAAAACTCACGTTAAGGGATTTTGGTCATGAGATTATCAAAAAGG
ATCTTCACCTAGATCCTTTTAAATTAAAAATGAAGTTTTAAATCAATCTAAAGTATATATGAGTAAACTT
GGTCTGACAGTTACCAATGCTTAATCAGTGAGGCACCTATCTCAGCGATCTGTCTATTTCGTTCATCCAT
AGTTGCCTGACTCCCCGTCGTGTAGATAACTACGATACGGGAGGGCTTACCATCTGGCCCCAGTGCTGCA
ATGATACCGCGAGACCCACGCTCACCGGCTCCAGATTTATCAGCAATAAACCAGCCAGCCGGAAGGGCCG
AGCGCAGAAGTGGTCCTGCAACTTTATCCGCCTCCATCCAGTCTATTAATTGTTGCCGGGAAGCTAGAGT
AAGTAGTTCGCCAGTTAATAGTTTGCGCAACGTTGTTGCCATTGCTACAGGCATCGTGGTGTCACGCTCG
TCGTTTGGTATGGCTTCATTCAGCTCCGGTTCCCAACGATCAAGGCGAGTTACATGATCCCCCATGTTGT
GCAAAAAAGCGGTTAGCTCCTTCGGTCCTCCGATCGTTGTCAGAAGTAAGTTGGCCGCAGTGTTATCACT
CATGGTTATGGCAGCACTGCATAATTCTCTTACTGTCATGCCATCCGTAAGATGCTTTTCTGTGACTGGT
GAGTACTCAACCAAGTCATTCTGAGAATAGTGTATGCGGCGACCGAGTTGCTCTTGCCCGGCGTCAATAC
GGGATAATACCGCGCCACATAGCAGAACTTTAAAAGTGCTCATCATTGGAAAACGTTCTTCGGGGCGAAA
ACTCTCAAGGATCTTACCGCTGTTGAGATCCAGTTCGATGTAACCCACTCGTGCACCCAACTGATCTTCA
GCATCTTTTACTTTCACCAGCGTTTCTGGGTGAGCAAAAACAGGAAGGCAAAATGCCGCAAAAAAGGGAA
TAAGGGCGACACGGAAATGTTGAATACTCATACTCTTCCTTTTTCAATATTATTGAAGCATTTATCAGGG
TTATTGTCTCATGAGCGGATACATATTTGAATGTATTTAGAAAAATAAACAAATAGGGGTTCCGCGCACA
TTTCCCCGAAAAGTGCCACCTGACGTCGACGGATCGGGAGATCTCCCGATCCCCTATGGTGCACTCTCAG
TACAATCTGCTCTGATGCCGCATAGTTAAGCCAGTATCTGCTCCCTGCTTGTGTGTTGGAGGTCGCTGAG
TAGTGCGCGAGCAAAATTTAAGCTACAACAAGGCAAGGCTTGACCGACAATTGCATGAAGAATCTGCTTA
GGGTTAGGCGTTTTGCGCTGCTTCGCGATGTACGGGCCAGATATACGCGTTGACATTGATTATTGACTAG
TTATTAATAGTAATCAATTACGGGGTCATTAGTTCATAGCCCATATATGGAGTTCCGCGTTACATAACTT
ACGGTAAATGGCCCGCCTGGCTGACCGCCCAACGACCCCCGCCCATTGACGTCAATAATGACGTATGTTC
CCATAGTAACGCCAATAGGGACTTTCCATTGACGTCAATGGGTGGAGTATTTACGGTAAACTGCCCACTT
GGCAGTACATCAAGTGTATCATATGCCAAGTACGCCCCCTATTGACGTCAATGACGGTAAATGGCCCGCC
TGGCATTATGCCCAGTACATGACCTTATGGGACTTTCCTACTTGGCAGTACATCTACGTATTAGTCATCG
CTATTACCATGGTGATGCGGTTTTGGCAGTACATCAATGGGCGTGGATAGCGGTTTGACTCACGGGGATT
TCCAAGTCTCCACCCCATTGACGTCAATGGGAGTTTGTTTTGGCACCAAAATCAACGGGACTTTCCAAAA
TGTCGTAACAACTCCGCCCCATTGACGCAAATGGGCGGTAGGCGTGTACGGTGGGAGGTCTATATAAGCA
GCGCGTTTTGCCTGTACTGGGTCTCTCTGGTTAGACCAGATCTGAGCCTGGGAGCTCTCTGGCTAACTAG
GGAACCCACTGCTTAAGCCTCAATAAAGCTTGCCTTGAGTGCTTCAAGTAGTGTGTGCCCGTCTGTTGTG
TGACTCTGGTAACTAGAGATCCCTCAGACCCTTTTAGTCAGTGTGGAAAATCTCTAGCAGTGGCGCCCGA
ACAGGGACTTGAAAGCGAAAGGGAAACCAGAGGAGCTCTCTCGACGCAGGACTCGGCTTGCTGAAGCGCG
CACGGCAAGAGGCGAGGGGCGGCGACTGGTGAGTACGCCAAAAATTTTGACTAGCGGAGGCTAGAAGGAG
AGAGATGGGTGCGAGAGCGTCAGTATTAAGCGGGGGAGAATTAGATCGCGATGGGAAAAAATTCGGTTAA
GGCCAGGGGGAAAGAAAAAATATAAATTAAAACATATAGTATGGGCAAGCAGGGAGCTAGAACGATTCGC
AGTTAATCCTGGCCTGTTAGAAACATCAGAAGGCTGTAGACAAATACTGGGACAGCTACAACCATCCCTT
CAGACAGGATCAGAAGAACTTAGATCATTATATAATACAGTAGCAACCCTCTATTGTGTGCATCAAAGGA
TAGAGATAAAAGACACCAAGGAAGCTTTAGACAAGATAGAGGAAGAGCAAAACAAAAGTAAGACCACCGC
ACAGCAAGCGGCCGCTGATCTTCAGACCTGGAGGAGGAGATATGAGGGACAATTGGAGAAGTGAATTATA
TAAATATAAAGTAGTAAAAATTGAACCATTAGGAGTAGCACCCACCAAGGCAAAGAGAAGAGTGGTGCAG
AGAGAAAAAAGAGCAGTGGGAATAGGAGCTTTGTTCCTTGGGTTCTTGGGAGCAGCAGGAAGCACTATGG
GCGCAGCGTCAATGACGCTGACGGTACAGGCCAGACAATTATTGTCTGGTATAGTGCAGCAGCAGAACAA
TTTGCTGAGGGCTATTGAGGCGCAACAGCATCTGTTGCAACTCACAGTCTGGGGCATCAAGCAGCTCCAG
GCAAGAATCCTGGCTGTGGAAAGATACCTAAAGGATCAACAGCTCCTGGGGATTTGGGGTTGCTCTGGAA
AACTCATTTGCACCACTGCTGTGCCTTGGAATGCTAGTTGGAGTAATAAATCTCTGGAACAGATTTGGAA
TCACACGACCTGGATGGAGTGGGACAGAGAAATTAACAATTACACAAGCTTAATACACTCCTTAATTGAA
GAATCGCAAAACCAGCAAGAAAAGAATGAACAAGAATTATTGGAATTAGATAAATGGGCAAGTTTGTGGA
ATTGGTTTAACATAACAAATTGGCTGTGGTATATAAAATTATTCATAATGATAGTAGGAGGCTTGGTAGG
TTTAAGAATAGTTTTTGCTGTACTTTCTATAGTGAATAGAGTTAGGCAGGGATATTCACCATTATCGTTT
CAGACCCACCTCCCAACCCCGAGGGGACCCGACAGGCCCGAAGGAATAGAAGAAGAAGGTGGAGAGAGAG
ACAGAGACAGATCCATTCGATTAGTGAACGGATCAACTTTTAAAAGAAAAGGGGGGATTGGGGGGTACAG
TGCAGGGGAAAGAATAGTAGACATAATAGCAACAGACATACAAACTAAAGAATTACAAAAACAAATTACA
AAATTCAAAATTTTATCGATAAGCTTGGGAGTTCCGCGTTACATAACTTACGGTAAATGGCCCGCCTGGC
TGACCGCCCAACGACCCCCGCCCATTGACGTCAATAATGACGTATGTTCCCATAGTAACGCCAATAGGGA
CTTTCCATTGACGTCAATGGGTGGAGTATTTACGGTAAACTGCCCACTTGGCAGTACATCAAGTGTATCA
TATGCCAAGTACGCCCCCTATTGACGTCAATGACGGTAAATGGCCCGCCTGGCATTATGCCCAGTACATG
ACCTTATGGGACTTTCCTACTTGGCAGTACATCTACGTATTAGTCATCGCTATTACCATGGTGATGCGGT
TTTGGCAGTACATCAATGGGCGTGGATAGCGGTTTGACTCACGGGGATTTCCAAGTCTCCACCCCATTGA
CGTCAATGGGAGTTTGTTTTGGCACCAAAATCAACGGGACTTTCCAAAATGTCGTAACAACTCCGCCCCA
TTGACGCAAATGGGCGGTAGGCGTGTACGGTGGGAGGTCTATATAAGCAGAGCTCGTTTAGTGAACCGTC
AGATCGCCTGGAGACGCCATCCACGCTGTTTTGACCTCCATAGAAGACACCGACTGAGCTCCTTAAGGTT
AACTCTAGAGAATTCGGATCCATGATGGCGGCCATGGCGACGGCTCGAGTGCGGATGGGGCCGCGGTGCG
CCCAGGCGCTCTGGCGCATGCCGTGGCTGCCGGTGTTTTTGTCGTTGGCGGCGGCGGCGGCGGCGGCAGC
GGCGGAGCAGCAGGTCCCGCTGGTGCTGTGGTCGAGTGACCGGGACTTGTGGGCTCCTGCGGCCGACACT
CATGAAGGCCACATCACCAGCGACTTGCAGCTCTCTACCTACTTAGATCCCGCCCTGGAGCTGGGTCCCA
GGAATGTGCTGCTGTTCCTGCAGGACAAGCTGAGCATTGAGGATTTCACAGCATATGGCGGTGTGTTTGG
AAACAAGCAGGACAGCGCCTTTTCTAACCTAGAGAATGCCCTGGACCTGGCCCCCTCCTCACTGGTGCTT
CCTGCCGTCGACTGGTATGCAGTCAGCACTCTGACCACTTACCTGCAGGAGAAGCTCGGGGCCAGCCCCT
TGCATGTGGACCTGGCCACCCTGCGGGAGCTGAAGCTCAATGCCAGCCTCCCTGCTCTGCTGCTCATTCG
CCTGCCCTACACAGCCAGCTCTGGTCTGATGGCACCCAGGGAAGTCCTCACAGGCAACGATGAGGTCATC
GGGCAG
Features (pLannotate 1.2.2; 33 found; start..end, strand, type, name):
    984..1213    +  intron         chimeric intron: chimera between introns from adenovirus and immunoglobulin heavy chain genes
   1277..1387    +  CDS            nef (fragment): NEF_HV1Z2 - Experimental evidence at protein level: Swiss-Prot protein existence level 1. Extracellular Nef protein targets CD4(+) T-lymphocytes for apoptosis by interacting with CXCR4 surface receptors. From Human immunodeficiency virus type 1 group M subtype D (isolate Z2/CDC-Z34) (HIV-1).
   1390..1978    +  misc_feature   WPRE: woodchuck hepatitis virus posttranscriptional regulatory element
   1995..2063    +  CDS            nef (fragment): NEF_HV1Z2 - Experimental evidence at protein level: Swiss-Prot protein existence level 1. Extracellular Nef protein targets CD4(+) T-lymphocytes for apoptosis by interacting with CXCR4 surface receptors. From Human immunodeficiency virus type 1 group M subtype D (isolate Z2/CDC-Z34) (HIV-1).
   2065..2377    +  LTR            5' LTR (fragment): 5' long terminal repeat (LTR) from HIV-1
   2385..2565    +  LTR            5' LTR (truncated): truncated 5' long terminal repeat (LTR) from HIV-1
   2597..2821    +  polyA_signal   bGH poly(A) signal: bovine growth hormone polyadenylation signal
   2825..2846    +  promoter       SV40 promoter (fragment): SV40 enhancer and early promoter
   2867..3295    +  rep_origin     f1 ori (sequence partly withheld): f1 bacteriophage origin of replication; arrow indicates direction of (+) strand synthesis
   3309..3638    +  promoter       SV40 promoter: SV40 enhancer and early promoter
   3686..3733    +  promoter       EM7 promoter: synthetic bacterial promoter&nbsp
   3752..4126    +  CDS            BleoR: antibiotic-binding protein; Sh ble from Streptoalloteichus hindustanus; confers resistance to bleomycin, phleomycin, and Zeocin™
   4136..4261    +  CDS            ble (fragment): BLE_KLEPN - Experimental evidence at protein level: Swiss-Prot protein existence level 1. Binding protein with a strong affinity to the bleomycin family of antibiotics. Binds to CL990; an antimitotic-antibiotic compound. From Klebsiella pneumoniae.
   4256..4377    +  polyA_signal   SV40 poly(A) signal: SV40 polyadenylation signal
   4450..4466    -  protein_bind   lac operator: The lac repressor binds to the lac operator to inhibit transcription in E. coli. This inhibition can be relieved by adding lactose or isopropyl-β-D-thiogalactopyranoside (IPTG). lac repressor encoded by lacI
   4474..4504    -  promoter       lac promoter: promoter for the E. coli lac operon
   4519..4540    -  protein_bind   CAP binding site: CAP binding activates transcription in the presence of cAMP. E. coli catabolite activator protein
   4553..4645    -  CDS            lacI (fragment): lac repressor; lacI; The lac repressor binds to the lac operator to inhibit transcription in E. coli. This inhibition can be relieved by adding lactose or isopropyl-β-D-thiogalactopyranoside (IPTG).
   4828..5416    -  rep_origin     ori: high-copy-number ColE1/pMB1/pBR322/pUC origin of replication
   5587..6447    -  CDS            AmpR: β-lactamase; bla; confers resistance to ampicillin, carbenicillin, and related antibiotics
   6448..6552    -  promoter       AmpR promoter: bla
   6611..6663    -  misc_feature   bom (fragment): basis of mobility region from pBR322
   6818..7197    +  enhancer       CMV enhancer: human cytomegalovirus immediate early enhancer
   7198..7397    +  promoter       CMV promoter: human cytomegalovirus (CMV) immediate early promoter
   7415..7595    +  LTR            5' LTR (truncated): truncated 5' long terminal repeat (LTR) from HIV-1
   7642..7767    +  misc_feature   HIV-1 Ψ: packaging signal of human immunodeficiency virus type 1
   7751..8114    +  CDS            HIV-1 gag (fragment): gag protein from human immunodeficiency virus 1; gag
   8260..8493    +  misc_feature   RRE: The Rev response element (RRE) of HIV-1 allows for Rev-dependent mRNA export from the nucleus to the cytoplasm.
   8870..8970    +  CDS            Rev (fragment): human immunodeficiency virus 1 (HIV-1) Rev protein; rev; enhances nuclear export of unspliced and incompletely spliced viral mRNAs
   8974..9090    +  misc_feature   cPPT/CTS: central polypurine tract and central termination sequence of HIV-1
   9113..9416    +  enhancer       CMV enhancer: human cytomegalovirus immediate early enhancer
   9417..9620    +  promoter       CMV promoter: human cytomegalovirus (CMV) immediate early promoter
   9728..804     +  CDS            ATP6AP1 (across the origin): VAS1_HUMAN - Also known as ATP6IP1, ATP6S1, VATPS1, XAP3. Experimental evidence at protein level: Swiss-Prot protein existence level 1. Accessory subunit of the proton-transporting vacuolar (V)- ATPase protein pump, which is required for luminal acidification of secretory vesicles. Guides the V-type ATPase into specialized subcellular compartments, such as neuroendocrine regulated secretory vesicles or the ruffled border of the osteoclast, thereby regulating its activity. Involved in membrane trafficking and Ca(2+)-dependent membrane fusion. May play a role in the assembly of the V-type ATPase
