[The description below was written by a language model from this plasmid's Addgene catalogue record and pLannotate feature annotations shown in this document.]
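Description:
pBoBi-hAP1-C-LAMP2 TM is an HIV-1-based lentiviral transfer plasmid built on the pBoBi backbone for expressing a chimeric human ATP6AP1 protein in mammalian cells. It is maintained in E. coli through a high-copy ColE1/pUC-type origin with ampicillin selection (AmpR), and the backbone also carries an f1 origin and an SV40/EM7-driven bleomycin/Zeocin resistance cassette located outside the viral genome. The viral portion has a CMV enhancer/promoter fused to a truncated 5' LTR, which drives genomic RNA production in packaging cells. This is followed by the Ψ packaging signal with a gag fragment, the RRE for Rev-dependent nuclear export, and the cPPT/CTS. Downstream of the payload lie a WPRE, which enhances transcript expression, the 3' LTR sequences and a bGH polyadenylation signal.

The payload is driven by an internal CMV enhancer/promoter. The insert (about 1.4 kb) encodes ATP6AP1, an accessory subunit of the vacuolar H+-ATPase, in which the native transmembrane domain, described as the PEN2-interacting region, has been replaced by the transmembrane domain of the lysosomal protein LAMP2. The record lists a C-terminal HA tag for detection. The feature table annotates the open reading frame simply as ATP6AP1 spanning the sequence origin and does not mark the LAMP2 segment or the HA tag separately. It also places a chimeric intron between the coding region and the WPRE, whose role is not explained in the record.

According to the stated purpose and associated publication, the construct serves as a PEN2-binding-deficient ATP6AP1 mutant in studies of how low-dose metformin engages the lysosomal AMPK pathway through PEN2.
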