Addgene plasmid #183645: pBoBi-hAP1-C-LAMP2 TM
Purpose: Lentiviral expression of a mutant of ATP6AP1 with its PEN2-interacting domain replaced with the transmembrane (TM) domain of LAMP2.
Depositing lab: Sheng-cai Lin. Depositing organization: Xiamen University. Publication: Low-dose metformin targets the lysosomal AMPK pathway through PEN2. Ma T, Tian X, Zhang B, Li M, Wang Y, Yang C, Wu J, Wei X, Qu Q, Yu Y, Long S, Feng JW, Li C, Zhang C, Xie C, Wu Y, Xu Z, Chen J, Yu Y, Huang X, He Y, Yao L, Zhang L, Zhu M, Wang W, Wang ZC, Zhang M, Bao Y, Jia W, Lin SY, Ye Z, Piao HL, Deng X, Zhang CS, Lin SC. Nature. 2022 Mar;603(7899):159-165. doi: 10.1038/s41586-022-04431-8. Epub 2022 Feb 23. PubMed 35197629.
Backbone
  Vector backbone: pBoBi
  Backbone size w/o insert (bp): 8300
  Vector type: Lentiviral
Growth in bacteria
  Bacterial resistance: Ampicillin, 100 μg/mL
  Growth temperature: 37°C
  Growth strain: NEB Stable
  Copy number: High Copy
Gene/Insert
  Gene/Insert name: ATP6AP1 and LAMP2
  Species: H. sapiens (human)
  Insert size (bp): 1419
  Mutation: ATP6AP1 transmembrane domain replaced by the transmembrane domain of the lysosomal protein LAMP2
  Entrez Gene: ATP6AP1 (a.k.a. 16A, ATP6IP1, ATP6S1, Ac45, CF2, VATPS1, XAP-3, XAP3); LAMP2 (a.k.a. CD107b, DND, LAMP-2, LAMPB, LGP-96, LGP110)
  Promoter: CMV
  Tag / fusion protein: HA (C terminal on insert)
  Cloning method: Ligation Independent Cloning
Terms and licenses: Academic/Nonprofit Terms; Industry Terms: Not Available to Industry
How to cite: pBoBi-hAP1-C-LAMP2 TM was a gift from Sheng-cai Lin (Addgene plasmid # 183645 ; http://n2t.net/addgene:183645 ; RRID:Addgene_183645)
